Addgene plasmid #74614: pET28a-Hook3 aa 1-552
Purpose: Expresses a truncation of Hook3 in bacteria for purification
Depositing lab: Ron Vale. Depositing organization: University of California, San Francisco (UCSF). Publication: Assembly and activation of dynein-dynactin by the cargo adaptor protein Hook3. Schroeder CM, Vale RD. J Cell Biol. 2016 Aug 1;214(3):309-18. doi: 10.1083/jcb.201604002. PubMed 27482052.
Backbone
  Vector backbone: pET28a
  Backbone size w/o insert (bp): 6198
  Total vector size (bp): 7854
  Vector type: Bacterial Expression
Growth in bacteria
  Bacterial resistance: Kanamycin, 50 μg/mL
  Growth temperature: 37°C
  Growth strain: DH5alpha
  Growth instructions: BL21(DE3) for protein production
  Copy number: Unknown
Gene/Insert
  Gene/Insert name: human Hook3 amino acids 1-552 (alt name: HOOK3)
  Species: H. sapiens (human)
  Insert size (bp): 1656
  GenBank ID: NM_032410
  Entrez Gene: HOOK3 (a.k.a. HK3)
  Tag / fusion protein: superfolder GFP (N terminal on insert); Strep II (N terminal on insert); 6x His (N terminal on insert)
Terms and licenses: Academic/Nonprofit Terms; Industry Terms: Not Available to Industry
How to cite: pET28a-Hook3 aa 1-552 was a gift from Ron Vale (Addgene plasmid # 74614 ; http://n2t.net/addgene:74614 ; RRID:Addgene_74614)
