[The description below was written by a language model from this plasmid's Addgene catalogue record and pLannotate feature annotations shown in this document.]
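Description:
pET28a-Hook3 aa 1-552 is a bacterial expression plasmid built on the pET28a backbone for producing a truncated form of human HOOK3 (residues 1-552, a 1,656 bp insert) for purification. It replicates in E. coli through a ColE1/pBR322-type origin accompanied by the bom site and the rop gene, which moderates copy number. It also carries an f1 phage origin, and selection is by kanamycin through the aph(3')-Ia gene. The short TcR, AmpR promoter and YPB1 matches in the feature tables are backbone remnants or incidental annotation hits rather than functional markers.

Expression is driven by the T7 promoter with an adjacent lac operator and the T7 gene 10 ribosome binding site, and it ends at the T7 terminator. The plasmid-borne lacI gene supplies repressor, so transcription stays off until IPTG is added in a host that provides T7 RNA polymerase, such as a DE3 lysogen. The reading frame begins with the vector's N-terminal leader: a His tag (annotated as a capTEV fragment), a thrombin cleavage site and the T7 tag. A Strep-tag II, superfolder GFP and the HOOK3 fragment follow. This matches the catalogue's listing of 6xHis, Strep II and sfGFP as N-terminal fusions. A vector-derived His-tag sequence lies just downstream of the insert, but the record does not state whether it is translated.

The affinity tags allow purification of the protein, and the GFP makes it fluorescent for detection or imaging. The associated publication concerns the assembly and activation of dynein-dynactin by Hook3 as a cargo adaptor. The depositor and sequencing-derived records differ by only a few nucleotides in length and show the same feature layout.
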