Features (pLannotate 1.2.2; 24 found; start..end, strand, type, name):
    247..538     -  CDS            TcR (fragment): tetracycline efflux protein; tet; confers resistance to tetracycline
    553..574     -  protein_bind   CAP binding site: CAP binding activates transcription in the presence of cAMP. E. coli catabolite activator protein
    587..1669    -  CDS            lacI: lac repressor; lacI; The lac repressor binds to the lac operator to inhibit transcription in E. coli. This inhibition can be relieved by adding lactose or isopropyl-β-D-thiogalactopyranoside (IPTG).
   1670..1747    -  promoter       lacI promoter: lacI
   1755..2034    -  CDS            TcR (fragment): tetracycline efflux protein; tet; confers resistance to tetracycline
   2056..2074    +  promoter       T7 promoter: promoter for bacteriophage T7 RNA polymerase
   2075..2099    +  protein_bind   lac operator: The lac repressor binds to the lac operator to inhibit transcription in E. coli. This inhibition can be relieved by adding lactose or isopropyl-β-D-thiogalactopyranoside (IPTG). lac repressor encoded by lacI
   2114..2136    +  RBS            RBS: efficient ribosome binding site from bacteriophage T7 gene 10 (Olins and Rangwala, 1989)
   2154..2170    +  CDS            capTEV™ (fragment): composite tag for in vivo biotinylation, TEV protease cleavage, and 6xHis tagging
   2181..2198    +  CDS            thrombin site: thrombin recognition and cleavage site
   2202..2234    +  CDS            T7 tag (gene 10 leader): leader peptide from bacteriophage T7 gene 10 promotes efficient translation in E. coli
   2310..2332    +  CDS            Strep-Tag II (fragment): peptide that binds Strep-Tactin®, an engineered form of streptavidin
   2340..3053    +  CDS            Superfolder GFP: Superfolder GFP is a basic (constitutively fluorescent) green fluorescent protein published in 2005, derived from Aequorea victoria. It is reported to be a very rapidly-maturing weak dimer.
   3093..4748    +  CDS            HOOK3 (fragment): HOOK3_HUMAN - Experimental evidence at protein level: Swiss-Prot protein existence level 1. (Microbial infection) May serve as a target for the spiC protein from Salmonella typhimurium, which inactivates it, leading to a strong alteration in cellular trafficking. From Homo sapiens (Human).
   4767..4784    +  CDS            9xHis (fragment): 9xHis affinity tag
   4794..4843    +  CDS            SET1 (fragment): solubility-enhancement tag derived from T7 phage gene 10B
   4851..4898    +  terminator     T7 terminator: transcription terminator for bacteriophage T7 RNA polymerase
   4935..5363    +  rep_origin     f1 ori (sequence partly withheld): f1 bacteriophage origin of replication; arrow indicates direction of (+) strand synthesis
   5417..5474    +  promoter       AmpR promoter (fragment): bla
   5483..6298    -  CDS            KanR: aminoglycoside phosphotransferase; aph(3')-Ia; confers resistance to kanamycin in bacteria or G418 (Geneticin®) in eukaryotes
   6420..7008    +  rep_origin     ori: high-copy-number ColE1/pMB1/pBR322/pUC origin of replication
   7194..7336    -  misc_feature   bom: basis of mobility region from pBR322
   7438..7629    -  CDS            rop: Rop protein, which maintains plasmids at low copy number; rop
   7646..175     +  CDS            YPB1_ECOLX (across the origin): Protein predicted: Swiss-Prot protein existence level 4. From Escherichia coli.
>Addgene plasmid #74614 | pET28a-Hook3 aa 1-552 | depositor full sequence | sequence record 141330 | pET28a-Hook3 aa 1-552 sequence 7851 bps
CCAGCAGCATCCTGCGATGCAGATCCGGAACATAATGGTGCAGGGCGCTGACTTCCGCGTTTCCAGACTT
TACGAAACACGGAAACCGAAGACCATTCATGTTGTTGCTCAGGTCGCAGACGTTTTGCAGCAGCAGTCGC
TTCACGTTCGCTCGCGTATCGGTGATTCATTCTGCTAACCAGTAAGGCAACCCCGCCAGCCTAGCCGGGT
CCTCAACGACAGGAGCACGATCATGCGCACCCGTGGGGCCGCCATGCCGGCGATAATGGCCTGCTTCTCG
CCGAAACGTTTGGTGGCGGGACCAGTGACGAAGGCTTGAGCGAGGGCGTGCAAGATTCCGAATACCGCAA
GCGACAGGCCGATCATCGTCGCGCTCCAGCGAAAGCGGTCCTCGCCGAAAATGACCCAGAGCGCTGCCGG
CACCTGTCCTACGAGTTGCATGATAAAGAAGACAGTCATAAGTGCGGCGACGATAGTCATGCCCCGCGCC
CACCGGAAGGAGCTGACTGGGTTGAAGGCTCTCAAGGGCATCGGTCGAGATCCCGGTGCCTAATGAGTGA
GCTAACTTACATTAATTGCGTTGCGCTCACTGCCCGCTTTCCAGTCGGGAAACCTGTCGTGCCAGCTGCA
TTAATGAATCGGCCAACGCGCGGGGAGAGGCGGTTTGCGTATTGGGCGCCAGGGTGGTTTTTCTTTTCAC
CAGTGAGACGGGCAACAGCTGATTGCCCTTCACCGCCTGGCCCTGAGAGAGTTGCAGCAAGCGGTCCACG
CTGGTTTGCCCCAGCAGGCGAAAATCCTGTTTGATGGTGGTTAACGGCGGGATATAACATGAGCTGTCTT
CGGTATCGTCGTATCCCACTACCGAGATATCCGCACCAACGCGCAGCCCGGACTCGGTAATGGCGCGCAT
TGCGCCCAGCGCCATCTGATCGTTGGCAACCAGCATCGCAGTGGGAACGATGCCCTCATTCAGCATTTGC
ATGGTTTGTTGAAAACCGGACATGGCACTCCAGTCGCCTTCCCGTTCCGCTATCGGCTGAATTTGATTGC
GAGTGAGATATTTATGCCAGCCAGCCAGACGCAGACGCGCCGAGACAGAACTTAATGGGCCCGCTAACAG
CGCGATTTGCTGGTGACCCAATGCGACCAGATGCTCCACGCCCAGTCGCGTACCGTCTTCATGGGAGAAA
ATAATACTGTTGATGGGTGTCTGGTCAGAGACATCAAGAAATAACGCCGGAACATTAGTGCAGGCAGCTT
CCACAGCAATGGCATCCTGGTCATCCAGCGGATAGTTAATGATCAGCCCACTGACGCGTTGCGCGAGAAG
ATTGTGCACCGCCGCTTTACAGGCTTCGACGCCGCTTCGTTCTACCATCGACACCACCACGCTGGCACCC
AGTTGATCGGCGCGAGATTTAATCGCCGCGACAATTTGCGACGGCGCGTGCAGGGCCAGACTGGAGGTGG
CAACGCCAATCAGCAACGACTGTTTGCCCGCCAGTTGTTGTGCCACGCGGTTGGGAATGTAATTCAGCTC
CGCCATCGCCGCTTCCACTTTTTCCCGCGTTTTCGCAGAAACGTGGCTGGCCTGGTTCACCACGCGGGAA
ACGGTCTGATAAGAGACACCGGCATACTCTGCGACATCGTATAACGTTACTGGTTTCACATTCACCACCC
TGAATTGACTCTCTTCCGGGCGCTATCATGCCATACCGCGAAAGGTTTTGCGCCATTCGATGGTGTCCGG
GATCTCGACGCTCTCCCTTATGCGACTCCTGCATTAGGAAGCAGCCCAGTAGTAGGTTGAGGCCGTTGAG
CACCGCCGCCGCAAGGAATGGTGCATGCAAGGAGATGGCGCCCAACAGTCCCCCGGCCACGGGGCCTGCC
ACCATACCCACGCCGAAACAAGCGCTCATGAGCCCGAAGTGGCGAGCCCGATCTTCCCCATCGGTGATGT
CGGCGATATAGGCGCCAGCAACCGCACCTGTGGCGCCGGTGATGCCGGCCACGATGCGTCCGGCGTAGAG
GATCGAGATCTCGATCCCGCGAAATTAATACGACTCACTATAGGGGAATTGTGAGCGGATAACAATTCCC
CTCTAGAAATAATTTTGTTTAACTTTAAGAAGGAGATATACATGGGCAGCAGCCATCATCATCATCATCA
CAGCAGCGGCCTGGTGCCGCGCGGCAGCCATATGGCTAGCATGACTGGTGGACAGCAAATGGGTCGCGGA
TCCGAATTCTGGAGTCATCCACAATTTGAGAAGGGCGGCGGCAGTGGCGGCGGCAGTGGCGGCAGTGCCT
GGAGCCACCCGCAGTTCGAAAAAGGCAGTATGAGCAAAGGAGAAGAACTTTTCACTGGAGTTGTCCCAAT
TCTTGTTGAATTAGATGGTGATGTTAATGGGCACAAATTTTCTGTCCGTGGAGAGGGTGAAGGTGATGCT
ACAAACGGAAAACTCACCCTTAAATTTATTTGCACTACTGGAAAACTACCTGTTCCGTGGCCAACACTTG
TCACTACTCTGACCTATGGTGTTCAATGCTTTTCCCGTTATCCGGATCACATGAAACGGCATGACTTTTT
CAAGAGTGCCATGCCCGAAGGTTATGTACAGGAACGCACTATATCTTTCAAAGATGACGGGACCTACAAG
ACGCGTGCTGAAGTCAAGTTTGAAGGTGATACCCTTGTTAATCGTATCGAGTTAAAGGGTATTGATTTTA
AAGAAGATGGAAACATTCTTGGACACAAACTCGAATACAACTTTAACTCACACAATGTATACATCACGGC
AGACAAACAAAAGAATGGAATCAAAGCTAACTTCAAAATTCGCCACAACGTTGAAGATGGTTCCGTTCAA
CTAGCAGACCATTATCAACAAAATACTCCAATTGGCGATGGCCCTGTCCTTTTACCAGACAACCATTACC
TGTCGACACAATCTGTCCTTTCGAAAGATCCCAACGAAAAGCGTGACCACATGGTCCTTCTTGAGTTTGT
AACTGCTGCTGGGATTACACATGGCATGGATGAGCTCTACAAAGGATCCGAAAATCTGTATTTTCAGGGG
GGTGGAGGTGGCATGTTCAGCGTAGAGTCGCTGGAGCGGGCGGAGCTGTGCGAGAGCCTCCTCACTTGGA
TCCAGACATTTAATGTGGATGCACCATGCCAGACCGTGGAAGATTTAACGAATGGGGTTGTGATGGCCCA
GGTTCTTCAAAAGATAGATCCTGCATATTTTGATGAAAATTGGCTAAACAGAATCAAAACTGAAGTAGGA
GATAATTGGAGGCTAAAGATAAGCAATTTAAAGAAAATTTTAAAAGGAATCTTGGATTATAATCATGAGA
TTTTAGGACAGCAAATTAATGACTTTACCCTTCCTGATGTGAACCTTATTGGGGAGCATTCTGATGCAGC
AGAGCTTGGAAGGATGCTTCAGCTCATCTTAGGCTGTGCTGTGAACTGTGAACAGAAGCAAGAGTACATC
CAAGCCATTATGATGATGGAGGAATCTGTTCAACATGTTGTCATGACAGCCATTCAAGAGCTGATGAGTA
AAGAATCTCCTGTCTCTGCTGGAAATGATGCCTATGTTGACCTTGATCGTCAGCTGAAGAAAACTACAGA
GGAACTAAATGAAGCTTTGTCAGCAAAGGAAGAAATTGCTCAAAGATGCCATGAACTGGATATGCAGGTT
GCAGCATTGCAGGAAGAGAAAAGTAGTTTGTTGGCAGAGAATCAGGTATTAATGGAAAGACTCAATCAAT
CTGATTCTATAGAAGACCCTAACAGTCCAGCAGGAAGAAGGCATTTGCAGCTCCAGACTCAATTAGAACA
GCTCCAAGAAGAAACATTCAGACTAGAAGCAGCCAAAGATGATTATCGAATACGTTGTGAAGAGTTAGAA
AAGGAGATCTCTGAACTTCGGCAACAGAATGATGAACTGACCACTTTGGCAGATGAAGCTCAGTCTCTGA
AAGATGAGATCGACGTGCTGAGACATTCTTCTGATAAAGTATCTAAACTAGAAGGTCAAGTAGAATCTTA
TAAAAAGAAGCTAGAAGACCTTGGTGATTTAAGGCGGCAGGTTAAACTCTTAGAAGAGAAGAATACCATG
TATATGCAGAATACTGTCAGTCTAGAGGAAGAGTTAAGAAAGGCCAACGCAGCGCGAAGTCAACTTGAAA
CCTACAAGAGACAGGTAGTAGAACTACAAAACAGATTATCCGAAGAATCAAAGAAAGCAGATAAACTAGA
TTTTGAATATAAGCGGCTAAAAGAAAAAGTTGACAGTCTTCAAAAAGAAAAGGACAGGCTGAGAACAGAA
AGGGATTCTCTGAAGGAAACCATTGAAGAGCTTCGTTGTGTACAAGCTCAAGAAGGGCAGCTCACAACAC
AAGGGTTAATGCCTCTTGGAAGTCAGGAGTCTTCAGACAGTCTAGCTGCAGAGATTGTTACACCTGAAAT
CAGGGAGAAACTTATTCGTCTTCAGCATGAGAATAAGATGTTAAAGCTTAACCAAGAAGGTTCGGACAAT
GAAAAAATAGCCTTATTGCAGAGCCTTCTAGATGATGCAAATCTACGCAAGAATGAACTGGAGACAGAGA
ATAGGCTGGTGAATCAAAGACTTCTGGAAGTACAGTCACAAGTTGAAGAATTACAAAAATCTTTACAGGA
TCAAGGCTCAAAAGCAGAAGATTCAGTCCTTCTAAAAAAGAAGCTTGAAGAACATCTATAAGCGGCCGCA
CTCGAGCACCACCACCACCACCACTGAGATCCGGCTGCTAACAAAGCCCGAAAGGAAGCTGAGTTGGCTG
CTGCCACCGCTGAGCAATAACTAGCATAACCCCTTGGGGCCTCTAAACGGGTCTTGAGGGGTTTTTTGCT
GAAAGGAGGAACTATATCCGGATTGGCGAATGGG
[124 nt withheld, positions 4935-5058]
C
[91 nt withheld, positions 5060-5150]
A
[49 nt withheld, positions 5152-5200]
CCTTTGACGTTGGAGTCCACGTTCTTT
[37 nt withheld, positions 5228-5264]
ACCCTATCTCGGTCTATTCTTTTGATTTATAAGGGATTTTGCCGATTTCGGCCTATTGGTTAAAAAATGA
GCTGATTTAACAAAAATTTAACGCGAATTTTAACAAAATATTAACGCTTACAATTTCAGGTGGCACTTTT
CGGGGAAATGTGCGCGGAACCCCTATTTGTTTATTTTTCTAAATACATTCAAATATGTATCCGCTCATGA
ATTAATTCTTAGAAAAACTCATCGAGCATCAAATGAAACTGCAATTTATTCATATCAGGATTATCAATAC
CATATTTTTGAAAAAGCCGTTTCTGTAATGAAGGAGAAAACTCACCGAGGCAGTTCCATAGGATGGCAAG
ATCCTGGTATCGGTCTGCGATTCCGACTCGTCCAACATCAATACAACCTATTAATTTCCCCTCGTCAAAA
ATAAGGTTATCAAGTGAGAAATCACCATGAGTGACGACTGAATCCGGTGAGAATGGCAAAAGTTTATGCA
TTTCTTTCCAGACTTGTTCAACAGGCCAGCCATTACGCTCGTCATCAAAATCACTCGCATCAACCAAACC
GTTATTCATTCGTGATTGCGCCTGAGCGAGACGAAATACGCGATCGCTGTTAAAAGGACAATTACAAACA
GGAATCGAATGCAACCGGCGCAGGAACACTGCCAGCGCATCAACAATATTTTCACCTGAATCAGGATATT
CTTCTAATACCTGGAATGCTGTTTTCCCGGGGATCGCAGTGGTGAGTAACCATGCATCATCAGGAGTACG
GATAAAATGCTTGATGGTCGGAAGAGGCATAAATTCCGTCAGCCAGTTTAGTCTGACCATCTCATCTGTA
ACATCATTGGCAACGCTACCTTTGCCATGTTTCAGAAACAACTCTGGCGCATCGGGCTTCCCATACAATC
GATAGATTGTCGCACCTGATTGCCCGACATTATCGCGAGCCCATTTATACCCATATAAATCAGCATCCAT
GTTGGAATTTAATCGCGGCCTAGAGCAAGACGTTTCCCGTTGAATATGGCTCATAACACCCCTTGTATTA
CTGTTTATGTAAGCAGACAGTTTTATTGTTCATGACCAAAATCCCTTAACGTGAGTTTTCGTTCCACTGA
GCGTCAGACCCCGTAGAAAAGATCAAAGGATCTTCTTGAGATCCTTTTTTTCTGCGCGTAATCTGCTGCT
TGCAAACAAAAAAACCACCGCTACCAGCGGTGGTTTGTTTGCCGGATCAAGAGCTACCAACTCTTTTTCC
GAAGGTAACTGGCTTCAGCAGAGCGCAGATACCAAATACTGTCCTTCTAGTGTAGCCGTAGTTAGGCCAC
CACTTCAAGAACTCTGTAGCACCGCCTACATACCTCGCTCTGCTAATCCTGTTACCAGTGGCTGCTGCCA
GTGGCGATAAGTCGTGTCTTACCGGGTTGGACTCAAGACGATAGTTACCGGATAAGGCGCAGCGGTCGGG
CTGAACGGGGGGTTCGTGCACACAGCCCAGCTTGGAGCGAACGACCTACACCGAACTGAGATACCTACAG
CGTGAGCTATGAGAAAGCGCCACGCTTCCCGAAGGGAGAAAGGCGGACAGGTATCCGGTAAGCGGCAGGG
TCGGAACAGGAGAGCGCACGAGGGAGCTTCCAGGGGGAAACGCCTGGTATCTTTATAGTCCTGTCGGGTT
TCGCCACCTCTGACTTGAGCGTCGATTTTTGTGATGCTCGTCAGGGGGGCGGAGCCTATGGAAAAACGCC
AGCAACGCGGCCTTTTTACGGTTCCTGGCCTTTTGCTGGCCTTTTGCTCACATGTTCTTTCCTGCGTTAT
CCCCTGATTCTGTGGATAACCGTATTACCGCCTTTGAGTGAGCTGATACCGCTCGCCGCAGCCGAACGAC
CGAGCGCAGCGAGTCAGTGAGCGAGGAAGCGGAAGAGCGCCTGATGCGGTATTTTCTCCTTACGCATCTG
TGCGGTATTTCACACCGCATATATGGTGCACTCTCAGTACAATCTGCTCTGATGCCGCATAGTTAAGCCA
GTATACACTCCGCTATCGCTACGTGACTGGGTCATGGCTGCGCCCCGACACCCGCCAACACCCGCTGACG
CGCCCTGACGGGCTTGTCTGCTCCCGGCATCCGCTTACAGACAAGCTGTGACCGTCTCCGGGAGCTGCAT
GTGTCAGAGGTTTTCACCGTCATCACCGAAACGCGCGAGGCAGCTGCGGTAAAGCTCATCAGCGTGGTCG
TGAAGCGATTCACAGATGTCTGCCTGTTCATCCGCGTCCAGCTCGTTGAGTTTCTCCAGAAGCGTTAATG
TCTGGCTTCTGATAAAGCGGGCCATGTTAAGGGCGGTTTTTTCCTGTTTGGTCACTGATGCCTCCGTGTA
AGGGGGATTTCTGTTCATGGGGGTAATGATACCGATGAAACGAGAGAGGATGCTCACGATACGGGTTACT
GATGATGAACATGCCCGGTTACTGGAACGTTGTGAGGGTAAACAACTGGCGGTATGGATGCGGCGGGACC
AGAGAAAAATCACTCAGGGTCAATGCCAGCGCTTCGTTAATACAGATGTAGGTGTTCCACAGGGTAG
