Features (pLannotate 1.2.2; 24 found; start..end, strand, type, name):
      1..19      +  promoter       T7 promoter: promoter for bacteriophage T7 RNA polymerase
     20..44      +  protein_bind   lac operator: The lac repressor binds to the lac operator to inhibit transcription in E. coli. This inhibition can be relieved by adding lactose or isopropyl-β-D-thiogalactopyranoside (IPTG). lac repressor encoded by lacI
     59..81      +  RBS            RBS: efficient ribosome binding site from bacteriophage T7 gene 10 (Olins and Rangwala, 1989)
     99..115     +  CDS            capTEV™ (fragment): composite tag for in vivo biotinylation, TEV protease cleavage, and 6xHis tagging
    126..143     +  CDS            thrombin site: thrombin recognition and cleavage site
    147..179     +  CDS            T7 tag (gene 10 leader): leader peptide from bacteriophage T7 gene 10 promotes efficient translation in E. coli
    255..277     +  CDS            Strep-Tag II (fragment): peptide that binds Strep-Tactin®, an engineered form of streptavidin
    285..998     +  CDS            Superfolder GFP: Superfolder GFP is a basic (constitutively fluorescent) green fluorescent protein published in 2005, derived from Aequorea victoria. It is reported to be a very rapidly-maturing weak dimer.
   1038..2693    +  CDS            HOOK3 (fragment): HOOK3_HUMAN - Experimental evidence at protein level: Swiss-Prot protein existence level 1. (Microbial infection) May serve as a target for the spiC protein from Salmonella typhimurium, which inactivates it, leading to a strong alteration in cellular trafficking. From Homo sapiens (Human).
   2712..2729    +  CDS            9xHis (fragment): 9xHis affinity tag
   2739..2788    +  CDS            SET1 (fragment): solubility-enhancement tag derived from T7 phage gene 10B
   2796..2843    +  terminator     T7 terminator: transcription terminator for bacteriophage T7 RNA polymerase
   2880..3308    +  rep_origin     f1 ori (sequence partly withheld): f1 bacteriophage origin of replication; arrow indicates direction of (+) strand synthesis
   3361..3418    +  promoter       AmpR promoter (fragment): bla
   3427..4242    -  CDS            KanR: aminoglycoside phosphotransferase; aph(3')-Ia; confers resistance to kanamycin in bacteria or G418 (Geneticin®) in eukaryotes
   4364..4952    +  rep_origin     ori: high-copy-number ColE1/pMB1/pBR322/pUC origin of replication
   5138..5277    -  misc_feature   bom: basis of mobility region from pBR322
   5379..5570    -  CDS            rop: Rop protein, which maintains plasmids at low copy number; rop
   5587..5967    +  CDS            YPB1_ECOLX: Protein predicted: Swiss-Prot protein existence level 4. From Escherichia coli.
   6039..6330    -  CDS            TcR (fragment): tetracycline efflux protein; tet; confers resistance to tetracycline
   6345..6366    -  protein_bind   CAP binding site: CAP binding activates transcription in the presence of cAMP. E. coli catabolite activator protein
   6379..7461    -  CDS            lacI: lac repressor; lacI; The lac repressor binds to the lac operator to inhibit transcription in E. coli. This inhibition can be relieved by adding lactose or isopropyl-β-D-thiogalactopyranoside (IPTG).
   7462..7539    -  promoter       lacI promoter: lacI
   7547..7826    -  CDS            TcR (fragment): tetracycline efflux protein; tet; confers resistance to tetracycline
>Addgene plasmid #74614 | pET28a-Hook3 aa 1-552 | addgene full sequence | sequence record 327737 | Addgene NGS Result
TAATACGACTCACTATAGGGGAATTGTGAGCGGATAACAATTCCCCTCTAGAAATAATTTTGTTTAACTT
TAAGAAGGAGATATACATGGGCAGCAGCCATCATCATCATCATCACAGCAGCGGCCTGGTGCCGCGCGGC
AGCCATATGGCTAGCATGACTGGTGGACAGCAAATGGGTCGCGGATCCGAATTCTGGAGTCATCCACAAT
TTGAGAAGGGCGGCGGCAGTGGCGGCGGCAGTGGCGGCAGTGCCTGGAGCCACCCGCAGTTCGAAAAAGG
CAGTATGAGCAAAGGAGAAGAACTTTTCACTGGAGTTGTCCCAATTCTTGTTGAATTAGATGGTGATGTT
AATGGGCACAAATTTTCTGTCCGTGGAGAGGGTGAAGGTGATGCTACAAACGGAAAACTCACCCTTAAAT
TTATTTGCACTACTGGAAAACTACCTGTTCCGTGGCCAACACTTGTCACTACTCTGACCTATGGTGTTCA
ATGCTTTTCCCGTTATCCGGATCACATGAAACGGCATGACTTTTTCAAGAGTGCCATGCCCGAAGGTTAT
GTACAGGAACGCACTATATCTTTCAAAGATGACGGGACCTACAAGACGCGTGCTGAAGTCAAGTTTGAAG
GTGATACCCTTGTTAATCGTATCGAGTTAAAGGGTATTGATTTTAAAGAAGATGGAAACATTCTTGGACA
CAAACTCGAATACAACTTTAACTCACACAATGTATACATCACGGCAGACAAACAAAAGAATGGAATCAAA
GCTAACTTCAAAATTCGCCACAACGTTGAAGATGGTTCCGTTCAACTAGCAGACCATTATCAACAAAATA
CTCCAATTGGCGATGGCCCTGTCCTTTTACCAGACAACCATTACCTGTCGACACAATCTGTCCTTTCGAA
AGATCCCAACGAAAAGCGTGACCACATGGTCCTTCTTGAGTTTGTAACTGCTGCTGGGATTACACATGGC
ATGGATGAGCTCTACAAAGGATCCGAAAATCTGTATTTTCAGGGGGGTGGAGGTGGCATGTTCAGCGTAG
AGTCGCTGGAGCGGGCGGAGCTGTGCGAGAGCCTCCTCACTTGGATCCAGACATTTAATGTGGATGCACC
ATGCCAGACCGTGGAAGATTTAACGAATGGGGTTGTGATGGCCCAGGTTCTTCAAAAGATAGATCCTGCA
TATTTTGATGAAAATTGGCTAAACAGAATCAAAACTGAAGTAGGAGATAATTGGAGGCTAAAGATAAGCA
ATTTAAAGAAAATTTTAAAAGGAATCTTGGATTATAATCATGAGATTTTAGGACAGCAAATTAATGACTT
TACCCTTCCTGATGTGAACCTTATTGGGGAGCATTCTGATGCAGCAGAGCTTGGAAGGATGCTTCAGCTC
ATCTTAGGCTGTGCTGTGAACTGTGAACAGAAGCAAGAGTACATCCAAGCCATTATGATGATGGAGGAAT
CTGTTCAACATGTTGTCATGACAGCCATTCAAGAGCTGATGAGTAAAGAATCTCCTGTCTCTGCTGGAAA
TGATGCCTATGTTGACCTTGATCGTCAGCTGAAGAAAACTACAGAGGAACTAAATGAAGCTTTGTCAGCA
AAGGAAGAAATTGCTCAAAGATGCCATGAACTGGATATGCAGGTTGCAGCATTGCAGGAAGAGAAAAGTA
GTTTGTTGGCAGAGAATCAGGTATTAATGGAAAGACTCAATCAATCTGATTCTATAGAAGACCCTAACAG
TCCAGCAGGAAGAAGGCATTTGCAGCTCCAGACTCAATTAGAACAGCTCCAAGAAGAAACATTCAGACTA
GAAGCAGCCAAAGATGATTATCGAATACGTTGTGAAGAGTTAGAAAAGGAGATCTCTGAACTTCGGCAAC
AGAATGATGAACTGACCACTTTGGCAGATGAAGCTCAGTCTCTGAAAGATGAGATCGACGTGCTGAGACA
TTCTTCTGATAAAGTATCTAAACTAGAAGGTCAAGTAGAATCTTATAAAAAGAAGCTAGAAGACCTTGGT
GATTTAAGGCGGCAGGTTAAACTCTTAGAAGAGAAGAATACCATGTATATGCAGAATACTGTCAGTCTAG
AGGAAGAGTTAAGAAAGGCCAACGCAGCGCGAAGTCAACTTGAAACCTACAAGAGACAGGTAGTAGAACT
ACAAAACAGATTATCCGAAGAATCAAAGAAAGCAGATAAACTAGATTTTGAATATAAGCGGCTAAAAGAA
AAAGTTGACAGTCTTCAAAAAGAAAAGGACAGGCTGAGAACAGAAAGGGATTCTCTGAAGGAAACCATTG
AAGAGCTTCGTTGTGTACAAGCTCAAGAAGGGCAGCTCACAACACAAGGGTTAATGCCTCTTGGAAGTCA
GGAGTCTTCAGACAGTCTAGCTGCAGAGATTGTTACACCTGAAATCAGGGAGAAACTTATTCGTCTTCAG
CATGAGAATAAGATGTTAAAGCTTAACCAAGAAGGTTCGGACAATGAAAAAATAGCCTTATTGCAGAGCC
TTCTAGATGATGCAAATCTACGCAAGAATGAACTGGAGACAGAGAATAGGCTGGTGAATCAAAGACTTCT
GGAAGTACAGTCACAAGTTGAAGAATTACAAAAATCTTTACAGGATCAAGGCTCAAAAGCAGAAGATTCA
GTCCTTCTAAAAAAGAAGCTTGAAGAACATCTATAAGCGGCCGCACTCGAGCACCACCACCACCACCACT
GAGATCCGGCTGCTAACAAAGCCCGAAAGGAAGCTGAGTTGGCTGCTGCCACCGCTGAGCAATAACTAGC
ATAACCCCTTGGGGCCTCTAAACGGGTCTTGAGGGGTTTTTTGCTGAAAGGAGGAACTATATCCGGATTG
GCGAATGGG
[124 nt withheld, positions 2880-3003]
C
[91 nt withheld, positions 3005-3095]
A
[49 nt withheld, positions 3097-3145]
CCTTTGACGTTGGAGTCCACGTTCTTT
[37 nt withheld, positions 3173-3209]
ACCCTATCTCGGTCTATTCTTTTGATTTATAAGGGATTTTGCCGATTTCGGCCTATTGGTTAAAAAATGA
GCTGATTTAACAAAAATTTAACGCGAATTTTAACAAAATATTAACGCTTACAATTTAGGTGGCACTTTTC
GGGGAAATGTGCGCGGAACCCCTATTTGTTTATTTTTCTAAATACATTCAAATATGTATCCGCTCATGAA
TTAATTCTTAGAAAAACTCATCGAGCATCAAATGAAACTGCAATTTATTCATATCAGGATTATCAATACC
ATATTTTTGAAAAAGCCGTTTCTGTAATGAAGGAGAAAACTCACCGAGGCAGTTCCATAGGATGGCAAGA
TCCTGGTATCGGTCTGCGATTCCGACTCGTCCAACATCAATACAACCTATTAATTTCCCCTCGTCAAAAA
TAAGGTTATCAAGTGAGAAATCACCATGAGTGACGACTGAATCCGGTGAGAATGGCAAAAGTTTATGCAT
TTCTTTCCAGACTTGTTCAACAGGCCAGCCATTACGCTCGTCATCAAAATCACTCGCATCAACCAAACCG
TTATTCATTCGTGATTGCGCCTGAGCGAGACGAAATACGCGATCGCTGTTAAAAGGACAATTACAAACAG
GAATCGAATGCAACCGGCGCAGGAACACTGCCAGCGCATCAACAATATTTTCACCTGAATCAGGATATTC
TTCTAATACCTGGAATGCTGTTTTCCCGGGGATCGCAGTGGTGAGTAACCATGCATCATCAGGAGTACGG
ATAAAATGCTTGATGGTCGGAAGAGGCATAAATTCCGTCAGCCAGTTTAGTCTGACCATCTCATCTGTAA
CATCATTGGCAACGCTACCTTTGCCATGTTTCAGAAACAACTCTGGCGCATCGGGCTTCCCATACAATCG
ATAGATTGTCGCACCTGATTGCCCGACATTATCGCGAGCCCATTTATACCCATATAAATCAGCATCCATG
TTGGAATTTAATCGCGGCCTAGAGCAAGACGTTTCCCGTTGAATATGGCTCATAACACCCCTTGTATTAC
TGTTTATGTAAGCAGACAGTTTTATTGTTCATGACCAAAATCCCTTAACGTGAGTTTTCGTTCCACTGAG
CGTCAGACCCCGTAGAAAAGATCAAAGGATCTTCTTGAGATCCTTTTTTTCTGCGCGTAATCTGCTGCTT
GCAAACAAAAAAACCACCGCTACCAGCGGTGGTTTGTTTGCCGGATCAAGAGCTACCAACTCTTTTTCCG
AAGGTAACTGGCTTCAGCAGAGCGCAGATACCAAATACTGTCCTTCTAGTGTAGCCGTAGTTAGGCCACC
ACTTCAAGAACTCTGTAGCACCGCCTACATACCTCGCTCTGCTAATCCTGTTACCAGTGGCTGCTGCCAG
TGGCGATAAGTCGTGTCTTACCGGGTTGGACTCAAGACGATAGTTACCGGATAAGGCGCAGCGGTCGGGC
TGAACGGGGGGTTCGTGCACACAGCCCAGCTTGGAGCGAACGACCTACACCGAACTGAGATACCTACAGC
GTGAGCTATGAGAAAGCGCCACGCTTCCCGAAGGGAGAAAGGCGGACAGGTATCCGGTAAGCGGCAGGGT
CGGAACAGGAGAGCGCACGAGGGAGCTTCCAGGGGGAAACGCCTGGTATCTTTATAGTCCTGTCGGGTTT
CGCCACCTCTGACTTGAGCGTCGATTTTTGTGATGCTCGTCAGGGGGGCGGAGCCTATGGAAAAACGCCA
GCAACGCGGCCTTTTTACGGTTCCTGGCCTTTTGCTGGCCTTTTGCTCACATGTTCTTTCCTGCGTTATC
CCCTGATTCTGTGGATAACCGTATTACCGCCTTTGAGTGAGCTGATACCGCTCGCCGCAGCCGAACGACC
GAGCGCAGCGAGTCAGTGAGCGAGGAAGCGGAAGAGCGCCTGATGCGGTATTTTCTCCTTACGCATCTGT
GCGGTATTTCACACCGCAATGGTGCACTCTCAGTACAATCTGCTCTGATGCCGCATAGTTAAGCCAGTAT
ACACTCCGCTATCGCTACGTGACTGGGTCATGGCTGCGCCCCGACACCCGCCAACACCCGCTGACGCGCC
CTGACGGGCTTGTCTGCTCCCGGCATCCGCTTACAGACAAGCTGTGACCGTCTCCGGGAGCTGCATGTGT
CAGAGGTTTTCACCGTCATCACCGAAACGCGCGAGGCAGCTGCGGTAAAGCTCATCAGCGTGGTCGTGAA
GCGATTCACAGATGTCTGCCTGTTCATCCGCGTCCAGCTCGTTGAGTTTCTCCAGAAGCGTTAATGTCTG
GCTTCTGATAAAGCGGGCCATGTTAAGGGCGGTTTTTTCCTGTTTGGTCACTGATGCCTCCGTGTAAGGG
GGATTTCTGTTCATGGGGGTAATGATACCGATGAAACGAGAGAGGATGCTCACGATACGGGTTACTGATG
ATGAACATGCCCGGTTACTGGAACGTTGTGAGGGTAAACAACTGGCGGTATGGATGCGGCGGGACCAGAG
AAAAATCACTCAGGGTCAATGCCAGCGCTTCGTTAATACAGATGTAGGTGTTCCACAGGGTAGCCAGCAG
CATCCTGCGATGCAGATCCGGAACATAATGGTGCAGGGCGCTGACTTCCGCGTTTCCAGACTTTACGAAA
CACGGAAACCGAAGACCATTCATGTTGTTGCTCAGGTCGCAGACGTTTTGCAGCAGCAGTCGCTTCACGT
TCGCTCGCGTATCGGTGATTCATTCTGCTAACCAGTAAGGCAACCCCGCCAGCCTAGCCGGGTCCTCAAC
GACAGGAGCACGATCATGCGCACCCGTGGGGCCGCCATGCCGGCGATAATGGCCTGCTTCTCGCCGAAAC
GTTTGGTGGCGGGACCAGTGACGAAGGCTTGAGCGAGGGCGTGCAAGATTCCGAATACCGCAAGCGACAG
GCCGATCATCGTCGCGCTCCAGCGAAAGCGGTCCTCGCCGAAAATGACCCAGAGCGCTGCCGGCACCTGT
CCTACGAGTTGCATGATAAAGAAGACAGTCATAAGTGCGGCGACGATAGTCATGCCCCGCGCCCACCGGA
AGGAGCTGACTGGGTTGAAGGCTCTCAAGGGCATCGGTCGAGATCCCGGTGCCTAATGAGTGAGCTAACT
TACATTAATTGCGTTGCGCTCACTGCCCGCTTTCCAGTCGGGAAACCTGTCGTGCCAGCTGCATTAATGA
ATCGGCCAACGCGCGGGGAGAGGCGGTTTGCGTATTGGGCGCCAGGGTGGTTTTTCTTTTCACCAGTGAG
ACGGGCAACAGCTGATTGCCCTTCACCGCCTGGCCCTGAGAGAGTTGCAGCAAGCGGTCCACGCTGGTTT
GCCCCAGCAGGCGAAAATCCTGTTTGATGGTGGTTAACGGCGGGATATAACATGAGCTGTCTTCGGTATC
GTCGTATCCCACTACCGAGATATCCGCACCAACGCGCAGCCCGGACTCGGTAATGGCGCGCATTGCGCCC
AGCGCCATCTGATCGTTGGCAACCAGCATCGCAGTGGGAACGATGCCCTCATTCAGCATTTGCATGGTTT
GTTGAAAACCGGACATGGCACTCCAGTCGCCTTCCCGTTCCGCTATCGGCTGAATTTGATTGCGAGTGAG
ATATTTATGCCAGCCAGCCAGACGCAGACGCGCCGAGACAGAACTTAATGGGCCCGCTAACAGCGCGATT
TGCTGGTGACCCAATGCGACCAGATGCTCCACGCCCAGTCGCGTACCGTCTTCATGGGAGAAAATAATAC
TGTTGATGGGTGTCTGGTCAGAGACATCAAGAAATAACGCCGGAACATTAGTGCAGGCAGCTTCCACAGC
AATGGCATCCTGGTCATCCAGCGGATAGTTAATGATCAGCCCACTGACGCGTTGCGCGAGAAGATTGTGC
ACCGCCGCTTTACAGGCTTCGACGCCGCTTCGTTCTACCATCGACACCACCACGCTGGCACCCAGTTGAT
CGGCGCGAGATTTAATCGCCGCGACAATTTGCGACGGCGCGTGCAGGGCCAGACTGGAGGTGGCAACGCC
AATCAGCAACGACTGTTTGCCCGCCAGTTGTTGTGCCACGCGGTTGGGAATGTAATTCAGCTCCGCCATC
GCCGCTTCCACTTTTTCCCGCGTTTTCGCAGAAACGTGGCTGGCCTGGTTCACCACGCGGGAAACGGTCT
GATAAGAGACACCGGCATACTCTGCGACATCGTATAACGTTACTGGTTTCACATTCACCACCCTGAATTG
ACTCTCTTCCGGGCGCTATCATGCCATACCGCGAAAGGTTTTGCGCCATTCGATGGTGTCCGGGATCTCG
ACGCTCTCCCTTATGCGACTCCTGCATTAGGAAGCAGCCCAGTAGTAGGTTGAGGCCGTTGAGCACCGCC
GCCGCAAGGAATGGTGCATGCAAGGAGATGGCGCCCAACAGTCCCCCGGCCACGGGGCCTGCCACCATAC
CCACGCCGAAACAAGCGCTCATGAGCCCGAAGTGGCGAGCCCGATCTTCCCCATCGGTGATGTCGGCGAT
ATAGGCGCCAGCAACCGCACCTGTGGCGCCGGTGATGCCGGCCACGATGCGTCCGGCGTAGAGGATCGAG
ATCTCGATCCCGCGAAAT
