>Addgene plasmid #74614 | pET28a-Hook3 aa 1-552 | addgene partial sequence | sequence record 146070 | pBRrevBam 5'-GGTGATGTCGGCGATATAGG-3'
CTGTGGCGCCGGTGATGCCGGCCACGATGCGTCCGGCGTAGAGGATCGAGATCTCGATCCCGCGAAATTA
ATACGACTCACTATAGGGGAATTGTGAGCGGATAACAATTCCCCTCTAGAAATAATTTTGTTTAACTTTA
AGAAGGAGATATACATGGGCAGCAGCCATCATCATCATCATCACAGCAGCGGCCTGGTGCCGCGCGGCAG
CCATATGGCTAGCATGACTGGTGGACAGCAAATGGGTCGCGGATCCGAATTCTGGAGTCATCCACAATTT
GAGAAGGGCGGCGGCAGTGGCGGCGGCAGTGGCGGCAGTGCCTGGAGCCACCCGCAGTTCGAAAAAGGCA
GTATGAGCAAAGGAGAAGAACTTTTCACTGGAGTTGTCCCAATTCTTGTTGAATTAGATGGTGATGTTAA
TGGGCACAAATTTTCTGTCCGTGGAGAGGGTGAAGGTGATGCTACAAACGGAAAACTCACCCTTAAATTT
ATTTGCACTACTGGAAAACTACCTGTTCCGTGGCCAACACTTGTCACTACTCTGACCTATGGTGTTCAAT
GCTTTTCCCGTTATCCGGATCACATGAAACGGCATGACTTTTTCAAGAGTGCCATGCCCGAAGGTTATGT
ACAGGAACGCACTATATCTTTCAAAGATGACGGGACCTACAAGACGCGTGCTGAAGTCAAGTTTGAAGGT
GATACCCTTGTTAATCGTATCGAGTTAAAGGGTATTGATTTTAAAGAAGATGGAAACATTCTTGGACACA
AACTCGAATACAACTTTAACTCACACAATGTATACATCACGGCAGACAAACAAAAGAATGGAATCAAAGC
TAACTTCAAAATTCGCCACAACGTTGAAGATGGTTCCGTTCAACTAGCAGACCATTATCAAC
