>Addgene plasmid #74614 | pET28a-Hook3 aa 1-552 | addgene partial sequence | sequence record 146548 | T7term 5'-GCTAGTTATTGCTCAGCGG-3'
CTTCCTTTCGGGCTTTGTTAGCAGCCGGATCTCAGTGGTGGTGGTGGTGGTGCTCGAGTGCGGCCGCTTA
TAGATGTTCTTCAAGCTTCTTTTTTAGAAGGACTGAATCTTCTGCTTTTGAGCCTTGATCCTGTAAAGAT
TTTTGTAATTCTTCAACTTGTGACTGTACTTCCAGAAGTCTTTGATTCACCAGCCTATTCTCTGTCTCCA
GTTCATTCTTGCGTAGATTTGCATCATCTAGAAGGCTCTGCAATAAGGCTATTTTTTCATTGTCCGAACC
TTCTTGGTTAAGCTTTAACATCTTATTCTCATGCTGAAGACGAATAAGTTTCTCCCTGATTTCAGGTGTA
ACAATCTCTGCAGCTAGACTGTCTGAAGACTCCTGACTTCCAAGAGGCATTAACCCTTGTGTTGTGAGCT
GCCCTTCTTGAGCTTGTACACAACGAAGCTCTTCAATGGTTTCCTTCAGAGAATCCCTTTCTGTTCTCAG
CCTGTCCTTTTCTTTTTGAAGACTGTCAACTTTTTCTTTTAGCCGCTTATATTCAAAATCTAGTTTATCT
GCTTTCTTTGATTCTTCGGATAATCTGTTTTGTAGTTCTACTACCTGTCTCTTGTAGGTTTCAAGTTGAC
TTCGCGCTGCGTTGGCCTTTCTTAACTCTTCCTCTAGACTGACAGTATTCTGCATATACATGGTATTCTT
CTCTTCTAAGAGTTTAACCTGCCGCCTTAAATCACCAAGGTCTTCTAGCTTCTTTTTATAAGATTCTACT
TGACCTTCTAGTTTAGATACTTTATCAGAAGAATGTCTCAGCACGTCGATCTCATCTTTCAGAGACTGAG
CT
