>Addgene plasmid #74614 | pET28a-Hook3 aa 1-552 | addgene partial sequence | sequence record 146549 | GFP-F 5'-GGTCCTTCTTGAGTTTGTAAC-3'
TGGCATGGATGAGCTCTACAAAGGATCCGAAAATCTGTATTTTCAGGGGGGTGGAGGTGGCATGTTCAGC
GTAGAGTCGCTGGAGCGGGCGGAGCTGTGCGAGAGCCTCCTCACTTGGATCCAGACATTTAATGTGGATG
CACCATGCCAGACCGTGGAAGATTTAACGAATGGGGTTGTGATGGCCCAGGTTCTTCAAAAGATAGATCC
TGCATATTTTGATGAAAATTGGCTAAACAGAATCAAAACTGAAGTAGGAGATAATTGGAGGCTAAAGATA
AGCAATTTAAAGAAAATTTTAAAAGGAATCTTGGATTATAATCATGAGATTTTAGGACAGCAAATTAATG
ACTTTACCCTTCCTGATGTGAACCTTATTGGGGAGCATTCTGATGCAGCAGAGCTTGGAAGGATGCTTCA
GCTCATCTTAGGCTGTGCTGTGAACTGTGAACAGAAGCAAGAGTACATCCAAGCCATTATGATGATGGAG
GAATCTGTTCAACATGTTGTCATGACAGCCATTCAAGAGCTGATGAGTAAAGAATCTCCTGTCTCTGCTG
GAAATGATGCCTATGTTGACCTTGATCGTCAGCTGAAGAAAACTACAGAGGAACTAAATGAAGCTTTGTC
AGCAAAGGAAGAAATTGCTCAAAGATGCCATGAACTGGATATGCAGGTTGCAGCATTGCAGGAAGAGAAA
AGTAGTTTGTTGGCAGAGAATCAGGTATTAATGGAAAGACTCAATCAATCTGATTCTATAGAAGACCCTA
ACAGTCCAGCAGGAAGAAGGCATTTGCAGCTCCAGACTCAATTAGAACAGCTCCAAGAA
